Addgene plasmid #191863: pHR-Hsp-Fluc-PGK-Rluc-mCherry
Purpose: Heat inducible Fluc reporter with constitutive Rluc
Depositing lab: Yingxiao Wang. Depositing organization: University of California, San Diego (UCSD). Publication: Control of the activity of CAR-T cells within tumours via focused ultrasound. Wu Y, Liu Y, Huang Z, Wang X, Jin Z, Li J, Limsakul P, Zhu L, Allen M, Pan Y, Bussell R, Jacobson A, Liu T, Chien S, Wang Y. Nat Biomed Eng. 2021 Nov;5(11):1336-1347. doi: 10.1038/s41551-021-00779-w. Epub 2021 Aug 12. PubMed 34385696.
Backbone
  Vector backbone: pHR
  Vector type: Mammalian Expression, Lentiviral
Growth in bacteria
  Bacterial resistance: Ampicillin, 100 μg/mL
  Growth temperature: 37°C
  Growth strain: NEB Stable
  Copy number: High Copy
Gene/Insert 1
  Gene/Insert name: Firefly luciferase Fluc
  Insert size (bp): 1653
  Promoter: HSPA7 promoter
  Cloning method: Gibson Cloning
  Sequencing primers: 5′ gggtacagtgcaggggaaagaa
Gene/Insert 2
  Gene/Insert name: Renilla luciferase Rluc
  Insert size (bp): 933
  Promoter: PGK promoter
  Tag / fusion protein: P2A-mCherry
  Cloning method: Gibson Cloning
  Sequencing primers: 5′ gggtacagtgcaggggaaagaa
Terms and licenses: Academic/Nonprofit Terms; Industry Terms: Not Available to Industry
How to cite: pHR-Hsp-Fluc-PGK-Rluc-mCherry was a gift from Yingxiao Wang (Addgene plasmid # 191863 ; http://n2t.net/addgene:191863 ; RRID:Addgene_191863)
