[The description below was written by a language model from this plasmid's Addgene catalogue record and pLannotate feature annotations shown in this document.]
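Description:
pHR-Hsp-Fluc-PGK-Rluc-mCherry is a dual-luciferase reporter built in the pHR HIV-1-based lentiviral transfer backbone for delivery into mammalian cells. In bacteria it is maintained as a high-copy plasmid through a ColE1/pUC-type origin and selected with ampicillin via the β-lactamase gene. The annotated sequence of about 12.9 kb also carries backbone remnants with no evident role in the reporter: fragments of tetracycline resistance, rop, bom and lacI, and an SV40 promoter–gpt–SV40 small t intron/poly(A) cassette lying outside the viral region. The lentiviral portion runs from a truncated 5' LTR through the Ψ packaging signal with a partial gag sequence, the Rev response element for Rev-dependent nuclear export of the genomic RNA, and the cPPT/CTS. It ends with a WPRE that enhances transcript expression and a self-inactivating ΔU3 3' LTR.

Two expression units sit in tandem between the cPPT and the WPRE. The first places firefly luciferase (the luc+ version, 1653 bp) under a heat-shock promoter that the record names as the HSPA7 promoter. This promoter was not picked up as a feature by the automated annotation, but an unannotated stretch upstream of the luciferase coding sequence is consistent with its position. The second uses the mouse PGK promoter to drive human codon-optimised Renilla luciferase (933 bp), joined through a P2A self-cleaving peptide to mCherry, so both proteins come from one constitutive transcript. Firefly signal therefore reports heat-induced promoter activity, Renilla gives a constitutive reference for normalisation, and mCherry marks transduced cells. The associated publication concerns focused-ultrasound control of CAR-T cell activity in tumours, which suggests use as a readout of heat-inducible gene activation.
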