Features (pLannotate 1.2.2; 36 found; start..end, strand, type, name):
     23..256     +  LTR            3' LTR (ΔU3): self-inactivating 3' long terminal repeat (LTR) from HIV-1
    281..299     -  promoter       SP6 promoter: promoter for bacteriophage SP6 RNA polymerase
    527..806     +  CDS            TcR (fragment): tetracycline efflux protein; tet; confers resistance to tetracycline
    807..855     -  misc_feature   bom (fragment): basis of mobility region from pBR322
    957..992     -  CDS            rop (fragment): Rop protein, which maintains plasmids at low copy number; rop
   1087..1191    +  promoter       AmpR promoter: bla
   1192..2052    +  CDS            AmpR: β-lactamase; bla; confers resistance to ampicillin, carbenicillin, and related antibiotics
   2223..2811    +  rep_origin     ori: high-copy-number ColE1/pMB1/pBR322/pUC origin of replication
   2994..3050    +  CDS            lacI (fragment): lac repressor; lacI; The lac repressor binds to the lac operator to inhibit transcription in E. coli. This inhibition can be relieved by adding lactose or isopropyl-β-D-thiogalactopyranoside (IPTG).
   3057..3386    +  promoter       SV40 promoter: SV40 enhancer and early promoter
   3586..3705    +  CDS            gpt (fragment): XGPT_ECOLI - Also known as gpp, gxu. Experimental evidence at protein level: Swiss-Prot protein existence level 1. Purine salvage pathway enzyme that catalyzes the transfer of the ribosyl-5-phosphate group from 5-phospho-alpha-D-ribose 1- diphosphate (PRPP) to the N9 position of the 6-oxopurines guanine and xanthine to form the corresponding ribonucleotides GMP (guanosine 5'- monophosphate) and XMP (xanthosine 5'-monophosphate), with the release of PPi. To a lesser extent, also acts on hypoxanthine (PubMed:9100006, PubMed:3886014). Does not ribophosphorylate adenine (PubMed:3886014). From Esch
   3705..4040    +  CDS            gpt (fragment): XGPT_ECOLI - Also known as gpp, gxu. Experimental evidence at protein level: Swiss-Prot protein existence level 1. Purine salvage pathway enzyme that catalyzes the transfer of the ribosyl-5-phosphate group from 5-phospho-alpha-D-ribose 1- diphosphate (PRPP) to the N9 position of the 6-oxopurines guanine and xanthine to form the corresponding ribonucleotides GMP (guanosine 5'- monophosphate) and XMP (xanthosine 5'-monophosphate), with the release of PPi. To a lesser extent, also acts on hypoxanthine (PubMed:9100006, PubMed:3886014). Does not ribophosphorylate adenine (PubMed:3886014). From Esch
   4135..4440    +  CDS            frsA (fragment): FRSA_ECOLI - Also known as yafA. Experimental evidence at protein level: Swiss-Prot protein existence level 1. Catalyzes the hydrolysis of esters (PubMed:15808744). Displays esterase activity toward pNP-butyrate (PubMed:15808744). May stimulate mixed-acid fermentation by acting as a fermentation/respiration switch that down-regulates respiration and up- regulates fermentation rates (PubMed:15169777). From Escherichia coli (strain K12).
   4444..4518    +  CDS            small t antigen (fragment): SV40 (simian virus 40) small t antigen
   4520..4585    +  intron         small t intron: SV40 (simian virus 40) small t antigen intron
   4715..4735    +  CDS            SV40 NLS: nuclear localization signal of SV40 (simian virus 40) large T antigen
   5054..5137    +  CDS            large T antigen (fragment): large T antigen from SV40 (simian virus 40)
   5160..5294    +  polyA_signal   SV40 poly(A) signal: SV40 polyadenylation signal
   5461..5790    +  CDS            nef (fragment): NEF_HV1BR - Experimental evidence at protein level: Swiss-Prot protein existence level 1. Extracellular Nef protein targets CD4(+) T-lymphocytes for apoptosis by interacting with CXCR4 surface receptors (PubMed:14990729). From Human immunodeficiency virus type 1 group M subtype B (isolate BRU/LAI) (HIV-1).
   5838..6095    +  LTR            5' LTR (truncated): truncated 5' long terminal repeat (LTR) from HIV-1
   6142..6267    +  misc_feature   HIV-1 Ψ: packaging signal of human immunodeficiency virus type 1
   6251..6589    +  CDS            HIV-1 gag (fragment): gag protein from human immunodeficiency virus 1; gag
   6764..6997    +  misc_feature   RRE: The Rev response element (RRE) of HIV-1 allows for Rev-dependent mRNA export from the nucleus to the cytoplasm.
   7374..7474    +  CDS            Rev (fragment): human immunodeficiency virus 1 (HIV-1) Rev protein; rev; enhances nuclear export of unspliced and incompletely spliced viral mRNAs
   7511..7628    +  misc_feature   cPPT/CTS: central polypurine tract and central termination sequence of HIV-1
   7665..7683    -  misc_feature   MCS (fragment): pBluescript multiple cloning site
   8094..8115    -  misc_feature   MCS (fragment): pBluescript multiple cloning site
   8144..9796    +  CDS            luciferase: firefly luciferase; luc+; enhanced luc+ version of the luciferase gene
   9807..10306   +  promoter       PGK promoter: mouse phosphoglycerate kinase 1 promoter
  10327..11259   +  CDS            hRluc: Renilla luciferase human codon-optimized
  11392..12099   +  CDS            mCherry: mCherry is a basic (constitutively fluorescent) red fluorescent protein published in 2004, derived from Discosoma sp.. It is reported to be a very rapidly-maturing monomer with low acid sensitivity.
  12114..12144   +  misc_feature   MCS (fragment): pUC18/19 multiple cloning site
  12161..12179   +  misc_feature   MCS (fragment): pBluescript multiple cloning site
  12179..12767   +  misc_feature   WPRE: woodchuck hepatitis virus posttranscriptional regulatory element
  12768..12790   +  misc_feature   MCS (fragment): pBluescript multiple cloning site
  12807..21      +  CDS            nef (fragment) (across the origin): NEF_HV1Z2 - Experimental evidence at protein level: Swiss-Prot protein existence level 1. Extracellular Nef protein targets CD4(+) T-lymphocytes for apoptosis by interacting with CXCR4 surface receptors. From Human immunodeficiency virus type 1 group M subtype D (isolate Z2/CDC-Z34) (HIV-1).
>Addgene plasmid #191863 | pHR-Hsp-Fluc-PGK-Rluc-mCherry | addgene full sequence | sequence record 376586 | Addgene NGS Result
TTTTTAAAAGAAAAGGGGGGACTGGAAGGGCTAATTCACTCCCAACGAAGACAAGATCTGCTTTTTGCTT
GTACTGGGTCTCTCTGGTTAGACCAGATCTGAGCCTGGGAGCTCTCTGGCTAACTAGGGAACCCACTGCT
TAAGCCTCAATAAAGCTTGCCTTGAGTGCTTCAAGTAGTGTGTGCCCGTCTGTTGTGTGACTCTGGTAAC
TAGAGATCCCTCAGACCCTTTTAGTCAGTGTGGAAAATCTCTAGCAGCATCTAGAATTAATTCCGTGTAT
TCTATAGTGTCACCTAAATCGTATGTGTATGATACATAAGGTTATGTATTAATTGTAGCCGCGTTCTAAC
GACAATATGTACAAGCCTAATTGTGTAGCATCTGGCTTACTGAAGCAGACCCTATCATCTCTCTCGTAAA
CTGCCGTCAGAGTCGGTTTGGTTGGACGAACCTTCTGAGTTTCTGGTAACGCCGTCCCGCACCCGGAAAT
GGTCAGCGAACCAATCAGCAGGGTCATCGCTAGCCAGATCCTCTACGCCGGACGCATCGTGGCCGGCATC
ACCGGCGCCACAGGTGCGGTTGCTGGCGCCTATATCGCCGACATCACCGATGGGGAAGATCGGGCTCGCC
ACTTCGGGCTCATGAGCGCTTGTTTCGGCGTGGGTATGGTGGCAGGCCCCGTGGCCGGGGGACTGTTGGG
CGCCATCTCCTTGCATGCACCATTCCTTGCGGCGGCGGTGCTCAACGGCCTCAACCTACTACTGGGCTGC
TTCCTAATGCAGGAGTCGCATAAGGGAGAGCGTCGAATGGTGCACTCTCAGTACAATCTGCTCTGATGCC
GCATAGTTAAGCCAGCCCCGACACCCGCCAACACCCGCTGACGCGCCCTGACGGGCTTGTCTGCTCCCGG
CATCCGCTTACAGACAAGCTGTGACCGTCTCCGGGAGCTGCATGTGTCAGAGGTTTTCACCGTCATCACC
GAAACGCGCGAGACGAAAGGGCCTCGTGATACGCCTATTTTTATAGGTTAATGTCATGATAATAATGGTT
TCTTAGACGTCAGGTGGCACTTTTCGGGGAAATGTGCGCGGAACCCCTATTTGTTTATTTTTCTAAATAC
ATTCAAATATGTATCCGCTCATGAGACAATAACCCTGATAAATGCTTCAATAATATTGAAAAAGGAAGAG
TATGAGTATTCAACATTTCCGTGTCGCCCTTATTCCCTTTTTTGCGGCATTTTGCCTTCCTGTTTTTGCT
CACCCAGAAACGCTGGTGAAAGTAAAAGATGCTGAAGATCAGTTGGGTGCACGAGTGGGTTACATCGAAC
TGGATCTCAACAGCGGTAAGATCCTTGAGAGTTTTCGCCCCGAAGAACGTTTTCCAATGATGAGCACTTT
TAAAGTTCTGCTATGTGGCGCGGTATTATCCCGTATTGACGCCGGGCAAGAGCAACTCGGTCGCCGCATA
CACTATTCTCAGAATGACTTGGTTGAGTACTCACCAGTCACAGAAAAGCATCTTACGGATGGCATGACAG
TAAGAGAATTATGCAGTGCTGCCATAACCATGAGTGATAACACTGCGGCCAACTTACTTCTGACAACGAT
CGGAGGACCGAAGGAGCTAACCGCTTTTTTGCACAACATGGGGGATCATGTAACTCGCCTTGATCGTTGG
GAACCGGAGCTGAATGAAGCCATACCAAACGACGAGCGTGACACCACGATGCCTGTAGCAATGGCAACAA
CGTTGCGCAAACTATTAACTGGCGAACTACTTACTCTAGCTTCCCGGCAACAATTAATAGACTGGATGGA
GGCGGATAAAGTTGCAGGACCACTTCTGCGCTCGGCCCTTCCGGCTGGCTGGTTTATTGCTGATAAATCT
GGAGCCGGTGAGCGTGGGTCTCGCGGTATCATTGCAGCACTGGGGCCAGATGGTAAGCCCTCCCGTATCG
TAGTTATCTACACGACGGGGAGTCAGGCAACTATGGATGAACGAAATAGACAGATCGCTGAGATAGGTGC
CTCACTGATTAAGCATTGGTAACTGTCAGACCAAGTTTACTCATATATACTTTAGATTGATTTAAAACTT
CATTTTTAATTTAAAAGGATCTAGGTGAAGATCCTTTTTGATAATCTCATGACCAAAATCCCTTAACGTG
AGTTTTCGTTCCACTGAGCGTCAGACCCCGTAGAAAAGATCAAAGGATCTTCTTGAGATCCTTTTTTTCT
GCGCGTAATCTGCTGCTTGCAAACAAAAAAACCACCGCTACCAGCGGTGGTTTGTTTGCCGGATCAAGAG
CTACCAACTCTTTTTCCGAAGGTAACTGGCTTCAGCAGAGCGCAGATACCAAATACTGTTCTTCTAGTGT
AGCCGTAGTTAGGCCACCACTTCAAGAACTCTGTAGCACCGCCTACATACCTCGCTCTGCTAATCCTGTT
ACCAGTGGCTGCTGCCAGTGGCGATAAGTCGTGTCTTACCGGGTTGGACTCAAGACGATAGTTACCGGAT
AAGGCGCAGCGGTCGGGCTGAACGGGGGGTTCGTGCACACAGCCCAGCTTGGAGCGAACGACCTACACCG
AACTGAGATACCTACAGCGTGAGCTATGAGAAAGCGCCACGCTTCCCGAAGGGAGAAAGGCGGACAGGTA
TCCGGTAAGCGGCAGGGTCGGAACAGGAGAGCGCACGAGGGAGCTTCCAGGGGGAAACGCCTGGTATCTT
TATAGTCCTGTCGGGTTTCGCCACCTCTGACTTGAGCGTCGATTTTTGTGATGCTCGTCAGGGGGGCGGA
GCCTATGGAAAAACGCCAGCAACGCGGCCTTTTTACGGTTCCTGGCCTTTTGCTGGCCTTTTGCTCACAT
GTTCTTTCCTGCGTTATCCCCTGATTCTGTGGATAACCGTATTACCGCCTTTGAGTGAGCTGATACCGCT
CGCCGCAGCCGAACGACCGAGCGCAGCGAGTCAGTGAGCGAGGAAGCGGAAGAGCGCCCAATACGCAAAC
CGCCTCTCCCCGCGCGTTGGCCGATTCATTAATGCAGCTGTGGAATGTGTGTCAGTTAGGGTGTGGAAAG
TCCCCAGGCTCCCCAGCAGGCAGAAGTATGCAAAGCATGCATCTCAATTAGTCAGCAACCAGGTGTGGAA
AGTCCCCAGGCTCCCCAGCAGGCAGAAGTATGCAAAGCATGCATCTCAATTAGTCAGCAACCATAGTCCC
GCCCCTAACTCCGCCCATCCCGCCCCTAACTCCGCCCAGTTCCGCCCATTCTCCGCCCCATGGCTGACTA
ATTTTTTTTATTTATGCAGAGGCCGAGGCCGCCTCGGCCTCTGAGCTATTCCAGAAGTAGTGAGGAGGCT
TTTTTGGAGGCCTAGGCTTTTGCAAAAAGCTTGGACACAAGACAGGCTTGCGAGATATGTTTGAGAATAC
CACTTTATCCCGCGTCAGGGAGAGGCAGTGCGTAAAAAGACGCGGACTCATGTGAAATACTGGTTTTTAG
TGCGCCAGATCTCTATAATCTCGCGCAACCTATTTTCCCCTCGAACACTTTTTAAGCCGTAGATAAACAG
GCTGGGACACTTCACATGAGCGAAAAATACATCGTCACCTGGGACATGTTGCAGATCCATGCACGTAAAC
TCGCAAGCCGACTGATGCCTTCTGAACAATGGAAAGGCATTATTGCCGTAAGCCGTGGCGGTCTGTACCG
GGTGCGTTACTGGCGCGTGAACTGGGTATTCGTCATGTCGATACCGTTTGTATTTCCAGCTACGATCACG
ACAACCAGCGCGAGCTTAAAGTGCTGAAACGCGCAGAAGGCGATGGCGAAGGCTTCATCGTTATTGATGA
CCTGGTGGATACCGGTGGTACTGCGGTTGCGATTCGTGAAATGTATCCAAAAGCGCACTTTGTCACCATC
TTCGCAAAACCGGCTGGTCGTCCGCTGGTTGATGACTATGTTGTTGATATCCCGCAAGATACCTGGATTG
AACAGCCGTGGGATATGGGCGTCGTATTCGTCCCGCCAATCTCCGGTCGCTAATCTTTTCAACGCCTGGC
ACTGCCGGGCGTTGTTCTTTTTAACTTCAGGCGGGTTACAATAGTTTCCAGTAAGTATTCTGGAGGCTGC
ATCCATGACACAGGCAAACCTGAGCGAAACCCTGTTCAAACCCCGCTTTAAACATCCTGAAACCTCGACG
CTAGTCCGCCGCTTTAATCACGGCGCACAACCGCCTGTGCAGTCGGCCCTTGATGGTAAAACCATCCCTC
ACTGGTATCGCATGATTAACCGTCTGATGTGGATCTGGCGCGGCATTGACCCACGCGAAATCCTCGACGT
CCAGGCACGTATTGTGATGAGCGATGCCGAACGTACCGACGATGATTTATACGATACGGTGATTGGCTAC
CGTGGCGGCAACTGGATTTATGAGTGGGCCCCGGATCTTTGTGAAGGAACCTTACTTCTGTGGTGTGACA
TAATTGGACAAACTACCTACAGAGATTTAAAGCTCTAAGGTAAATATAAAATTTTTAAGTGTATAATGTG
TTAAACTACTGATTCTAATTGTTTGTGTATTTTAGATTCCAACCTATGGAACTGATGAATGGGAGCAGTG
GTGGAATGCCTTTAATGAGGAAAACCTGTTTTGCTCAGAAGAAATGCCATCTAGTGATGATGAGGCTACT
GCTGACTCTCAACATTCTACTCCTCCAAAAAAGAAGAGAAAGGTAGAAGACCCCAAGGACTTTCCTTCAG
AATTGCTAAGTTTTTTGAGTCATGCTGTGTTTAGTAATAGAACTCTTGCTTGCTTTGCTATTTACACCAC
AAAGGAAAAAGCTGCACTGCTATACAAGAAAATTATGGAAAAATATTCTGTAACCTTTATAAGTAGGCAT
AACAGTTATAATCATAACATACTGTTTTTTCTTACTCCACACAGGCATAGAGTGTCTGCTATTAATAACT
ATGCTCAAAAATTGTGTACCTTTAGCTTTTTAATTTGTAAAGGGGTTAATAAGGAATATTTGATGTATAG
TGCCTTGACTAGAGATCATAATCAGCCATACCACATTTGTAGAGGTTTTACTTGCTTTAAAAAACCTCCC
ACACCTCCCCCTGAACCTGAAACATAAAATGAATGCAATTGTTGTTGTTAACTTGTTTATTGCAGCTTAT
AATGGTTACAAATAAAGCAATAGCATCACAAATTTCACAAATAAAGCATTTTTTTCACTGCATTCTAGTT
GTGGTTTGTCCAAACTCATCAATGTATCTTATCATGTCTGGATCAACTGGATAACTCAAGCTAACCAAAA
TCATCCCAAACTTCCCACCCCATACCCTATTACCACTGCCAATTACCTGTGGTTTCATTTACTCTAAACC
TGTGATTCCTCTGAATTATTTTCATTTTAAAGAAATTGTATTTGTTAAATATGTACTACAAACTTAGTAG
TTGGAAGGGCTAATTCACTCCCAAAGAAGACAAGATATCCTTGATCTGTGGATCTACCACACACAAGGCT
ACTTCCCTGATTAGCAGAACTACACACCAGGGCCAGGGGTCAGATATCCACTGACCTTTGGATGGTGCTA
CAAGCTAGTACCAGTTGAGCCAGATAAGGTAGAAGAGGCCAATAAAGGAGAGAACACCAGCTTGTTACAC
CCTGTGAGCCTGCATGGGATGGATGACCCGGAGAGAGAAGTGTTAGAGTGGAGGTTTGACAGCCGCCTAG
CATTTCATCACGTGGCCCGAGAGCTGCATCCGGAGTACTTCAAGAACTGCTGATATCGAGCTTGCTACAA
GGGACTTTCCGCTGGGGACTTTCCAGGGAGGCGTGGCCTGGGCGGGACTGGGGAGTGGCGAGCCCTCAGA
TCCTGCATATAAGCAGCTGCTTTTTGCCTGTACTGGGTCTCTCTGGTTAGACCAGATCTGAGCCTGGGAG
CTCTCTGGCTAACTAGGGAACCCACTGCTTAAGCCTCAATAAAGCTTGCCTTGAGTGCTTCAAGTAGTGT
GTGCCCGTCTGTTGTGTGACTCTGGTAACTAGAGATCCCTCAGACCCTTTTAGTCAGTGTGGAAAATCTC
TAGCAGTGGCGCCCGAACAGGGACTTGAAAGCGAAAGGGAAACCAGAGGAGCTCTCTCGACGCAGGACTC
GGCTTGCTGAAGCGCGCACGGCAAGAGGCGAGGGGCGGCGACTGGTGAGTACGCCAAAAATTTTGACTAG
CGGAGGCTAGAAGGAGAGAGATGGGTGCGAGAGCGTCAGTATTAAGCGGGGGAGAATTAGATCGCGATGG
GAAAAAATTCGGTTAAGGCCAGGGGGAAAGAAAAAATATAAATTAAAACATATAGTATGGGCAAGCAGGG
AGCTAGAACGATTCGCAGTTAATCCTGGCCTGTTAGAAACATCAGAAGGCTGTAGACAAATACTGGGACA
GCTACAACCATCCCTTCAGACAGGATCAGAAGAACTTAGATCATTATATAATACAGTAGCAACCCTCTAT
TGTGTGCATCAAAGGATAGAGATAAAAGACACCAAGGAAGCTTTAGACAAGATAGAGGAAGAGCAAAACA
AAAGTAAGACCACCGCACAGCAAGCGGCCGGCCGCTGATCTTCAGACCTGGAGGAGGAGATATGAGGGAC
AATTGGAGAAGTGAATTATATAAATATAAAGTAGTAAAAATTGAACCATTAGGAGTAGCACCCACCAAGG
CAAAGAGAAGAGTGGTGCAGAGAGAAAAAAGAGCAGTGGGAATAGGAGCTTTGTTCCTTGGGTTCTTGGG
AGCAGCAGGAAGCACTATGGGCGCAGCGTCAATGACGCTGACGGTACAGGCCAGACAATTATTGTCTGGT
ATAGTGCAGCAGCAGAACAATTTGCTGAGGGCTATTGAGGCGCAACAGCATCTGTTGCAACTCACAGTCT
GGGGCATCAAGCAGCTCCAGGCAAGAATCCTGGCTGTGGAAAGATACCTAAAGGATCAACAGCTCCTGGG
GATTTGGGGTTGCTCTGGAAAACTCATTTGCACCACTGCTGTGCCTTGGAATGCTAGTTGGAGTAATAAA
TCTCTGGAACAGATTTGGAATCACACGACCTGGATGGAGTGGGACAGAGAAATTAACAATTACACAAGCT
TAATACACTCCTTAATTGAAGAATCGCAAAACCAGCAAGAAAAGAATGAACAAGAATTATTGGAATTAGA
TAAATGGGCAAGTTTGTGGAATTGGTTTAACATAACAAATTGGCTGTGGTATATAAAATTATTCATAATG
ATAGTAGGAGGCTTGGTAGGTTTAAGAATAGTTTTTGCTGTACTTTCTATAGTGAATAGAGTTAGGCAGG
GATATTCACCATTATCGTTTCAGACCCACCTCCCAACCCCGAGGGGACCCGACAGGCCCGAAGGAATAGA
AGAAGAAGGTGGAGAGAGAGACAGAGACAGATCCATTCGATTAGTGAACGGATCTCGACGGTATCGCCAA
ATGGCAGTATTCATCCACAATTTTAAAAGAAAAGGGGGGATTGGGGGGTACAGTGCAGGGGAAAGAATAG
TAGACATAATAGCAACAGACATACAAACTAAAGAATTACAAAAACAAATTACAAAAATTCAAAATTTTCG
GGTTTATTACAGGGACAGCAGAGATCCAGTTTGGATCGATAAGCTTGATATCGTCGAGGCGCGTCCTCAG
AGCCAGCCGGGAGGAGCTAGAACCTTCCCCGCGTTTCTTTCAGCAGCCCTGAGTCAGAGGCGGGCTGGCC
TGGCATAGCCGCCCAGCCTCTCGGCTCACGGCCCGATCCGCCCGAACCTTCTCCCGGGGTCAGCGCCGCG
CTGCGCCGCCCGGCTGACTCAGCCCGGGCGGGCGGGCGGGAGGCTCTCGACTGGGCGGGAAGGTGCGGGA
AGGTTCGCGGCGGCGGGGTCGGGGAGGTGCAAAAGGATGAAAAGCCCGTGGAAGCGGAGCTGAGCAGATC
CGAGCCGGGCTGGCGGCAGAGAAACCGCAGGGAGAGCCTCACTGCTGAGCGCCCCTCGACGGCGGAGCGG
CAGCAGCCTCCGTGGCCTCCAGCATCCGACAAGAAGCTCTCTAGTCGACGGTATCGATAAGCTTGGCATT
CCGGTACTGTTGGTAAAGCCACCATGGAAGACGCCAAAAACATAAAGAAAGGCCCGGCGCCATTCTATCC
GCTGGAAGATGGAACCGCTGGAGAGCAACTGCATAAGGCTATGAAGAGATACGCCCTGGTTCCTGGAACA
ATTGCTTTTACAGATGCACATATCGAGGTGGACATCACTTACGCTGAGTACTTCGAAATGTCCGTTCGGT
TGGCAGAAGCTATGAAACGATATGGGCTGAATACAAATCACAGAATCGTCGTATGCAGTGAAAACTCTCT
TCAATTCTTTATGCCGGTGTTGGGCGCGTTATTTATCGGAGTTGCAGTTGCGCCCGCGAACGACATTTAT
AATGAACGTGAATTGCTCAACAGTATGGGCATTTCGCAGCCTACCGTGGTGTTCGTTTCCAAAAAGGGGT
TGCAAAAAATTTTGAACGTGCAAAAAAAGCTCCCAATCATCCAAAAAATTATTATCATGGATTCTAAAAC
GGATTACCAGGGATTTCAGTCGATGTACACGTTCGTCACATCTCATCTACCTCCCGGTTTTAATGAATAC
GATTTTGTGCCAGAGTCCTTCGATAGGGACAAGACAATTGCACTGATCATGAACTCCTCTGGATCTACTG
GTCTGCCTAAAGGTGTCGCTCTGCCTCATAGAACTGCCTGCGTGAGATTCTCGCATGCCAGAGATCCTAT
TTTTGGCAATCAAATCATTCCGGATACTGCGATTTTAAGTGTTGTTCCATTCCATCACGGTTTTGGAATG
TTTACTACACTCGGATATTTGATATGTGGATTTCGAGTCGTCTTAATGTATAGATTTGAAGAAGAGCTGT
TTCTGAGGAGCCTTCAGGATTACAAGATTCAAAGTGCGCTGCTGGTGCCAACCCTATTCTCCTTCTTCGC
CAAAAGCACTCTGATTGACAAATACGATTTATCTAATTTACACGAAATTGCTTCTGGTGGCGCTCCCCTC
TCTAAGGAAGTCGGGGAAGCGGTTGCCAAGAGGTTCCATCTGCCAGGTATCAGGCAAGGATATGGGCTCA
CTGAGACTACATCAGCTATTCTGATTACACCCGAGGGGGATGATAAACCGGGCGCGGTCGGTAAAGTTGT
TCCATTTTTTGAAGCGAAGGTTGTGGATCTGGATACCGGGAAAACGCTGGGCGTTAATCAAAGAGGCGAA
CTGTGTGTGAGAGGTCCTATGATTATGTCCGGTTATGTAAACAATCCGGAAGCGACCAACGCCTTGATTG
ACAAGGATGGATGGCTACATTCTGGAGACATAGCTTACTGGGACGAAGACGAACACTTCTTCATCGTTGA
CCGCCTGAAGTCTCTGATTAAGTACAAAGGCTATCAGGTGGCTCCCGCTGAATTGGAATCCATCTTGCTC
CAACACCCCAACATCTTCGACGCAGGTGTCGCAGGTCTTCCCGACGATGACGCCGGTGAACTTCCCGCCG
CCGTTGTTGTTTTGGAGCACGGAAAGACGATGACGGAAAAAGAGATCGTGGATTACGTCGCCAGTCAAGT
AACAACCGCGAAAAAGTTGCGCGGAGGAGTTGTGTTTGTGGACGAAGTACCGAAAGGTCTTACCGGAAAA
CTCGACGCAAGAAAAATCAGAGAGATCCTCATAAAGGCCAAGAAGGGCGGAAAGATCGCCGTGTAAGAAT
TCTACCGGGTAGGGGAGGCGCTTTTCCCAAGGCAGTCTGGAGCATGCGCTTTAGCAGCCCCGCTGGGCAC
TTGGCGCTACACAAGTGGCCTCTGGCCTCGCACACATTCCACATCCACCGGTAGGCGCCAACCGGCTCCG
TTCTTTGGTGGCCCCTTCGCGCCACCTTCTACTCCTCCCCTAGTCAGGAAGTTCCCCCCCGCCCCGCAGC
TCGCGTCGTGCAGGACGTGACAAATGGAAGTAGCACGTCTCACTAGTCTCGTGCAGATGGACAGCACCGC
TGAGCAATGGAAGCGGGTAGGCCTTTGGGGCAGCGGCCAATAGCAGCTTTGCTCCTTCGCTTTCTGGGCT
CAGAGGCTGGGAAGGGGTGGGTCCGGGGGCGGGCTCAGGGGCGGGCTCAGGGGCGGGGCGGGCGCCCGAA
GGTCCTCCGGAGGCCCGGCATTCTGCACGCTTCAAAAGCGCACGTCTGCCGCGCTGTTCTCCTCTTCCTC
ATCTCCGGGCCTTTCGACCTGCAGCCCAAGCTTACCATGGCTTCCAAGGTGTACGACCCCGAGCAACGCA
AACGCATGATCACTGGGCCTCAGTGGTGGGCTCGCTGCAAGCAAATGAACGTGCTGGACTCCTTCATCAA
CTACTATGATTCCGAGAAGCACGCCGAGAACGCCGTGATTTTTCTGCATGGTAACGCTGCCTCCAGCTAC
CTGTGGAGGCACGTCGTGCCTCACATCGAGCCCGTGGCTAGATGCATCATCCCTGATCTGATCGGAATGG
GTAAGTCCGGCAAGAGCGGGAATGGCTCATATCGCCTCCTGGATCACTACAAGTACCTCACCGCTTGGTT
CGAGCTGCTGAACCTTCCAAAGAAAATCATCTTTGTGGGCCACGACTGGGGGGCTTGTCTGGCCTTTCAC
TACTCCTACGAGCACCAAGACAAGATCAAGGCCATCGTCCATGCTGAGAGTGTCGTGGACGTGATCGAGT
CCTGGGACGAGTGGCCTGACATCGAGGAGGATATCGCCCTGATCAAGAGCGAAGAGGGCGAGAAAATGGT
GCTTGAGAATAACTTCTTCGTCGAGACCATGCTCCCAAGCAAGATCATGCGGAAACTGGAGCCTGAGGAG
TTCGCTGCCTACCTGGAGCCATTCAAGGAGAAGGGCGAGGTTAGACGGCCTACCCTCTCCTGGCCTCGCG
AGATCCCTCTCGTTAAGGGAGGCAAGCCCGACGTCGTCCAGATTGTCCGCAACTACAACGCCTACCTTCG
GGCCAGCGACGATCTGCCTAAGATGTTCATCGAGTCCGACCCTGGGTTCTTTTCCAACGCTATTGTCGAG
GGAGCTAAGAAGTTCCCTAACACCGAGTTCGTGAAGGTGAAGGGCCTCCACTTCAGCCAGGAGGACGCTC
CAGATGAAATGGGTAAGTACATCAAGAGCTTCGTGGAGCGCGTGCTGAAGAACGAGCAGGGAAGCGGAGC
TACTAACTTCAGCCTGCTGAAGCAGGCTGGAGACGTGGAGGAGAACCCTGGACCTGGTTCCGGCGCAACA
AACTTCTCTCTGCTGAAACAAGCCGGAGATGTCGAAGAGAATCCTGGACCGATGGTGAGCAAGGGCGAGG
AGGATAACATGGCCATCATCAAGGAGTTCATGCGCTTCAAGGTGCACATGGAGGGCTCCGTGAACGGCCA
CGAGTTCGAGATCGAGGGCGAGGGCGAGGGCCGCCCCTACGAGGGCACCCAGACCGCCAAGCTGAAGGTG
ACCAAGGGTGGCCCCCTGCCCTTCGCCTGGGACATCCTGTCCCCTCAGTTCATGTACGGCTCCAAGGCCT
ACGTGAAGCACCCCGCCGACATCCCCGACTACTTGAAGCTGTCCTTCCCCGAGGGCTTCAAGTGGGAGCG
CGTGATGAACTTCGAGGACGGCGGCGTGGTGACCGTGACCCAGGACTCCTCCCTGCAGGACGGCGAGTTC
ATCTACAAGGTGAAGCTGCGCGGCACCAACTTCCCCTCCGACGGCCCCGTAATGCAGAAGAAGACCATGG
GCTGGGAGGCCTCCTCCGAGCGGATGTACCCCGAGGACGGCGCCCTGAAGGGCGAGATCAAGCAGAGGCT
GAAGCTGAAGGACGGCGGCCACTACGACGCTGAGGTCAAGACCACCTACAAGGCCAAGAAGCCCGTGCAG
CTGCCCGGCGCCTACAACGTCAACATCAAGTTGGACATCACCTCCCACAACGAGGACTACACCATCGTGG
AACAGTACGAACGCGCCGAGGGCCGCCACTCCACCGGCGGCATGGACGAGCTGTACAAGTAAAGCGGCCG
CGACTCTAGAGTCGACCTGCAGGCATGCAAGCTTGCAGGCATGCAAGCTTGATATCAAGCTTATCGATAA
TCAACCTCTGGATTACAAAATTTGTGAAAGATTGACTGGTATTCTTAACTATGTTGCTCCTTTTACGCTA
TGTGGATACGCTGCTTTAATGCCTTTGTATCATGCTATTGCTTCCCGTATGGCTTTCATTTTCTCCTCCT
TGTATAAATCCTGGTTGCTGTCTCTTTATGAGGAGTTGTGGCCCGTTGTCAGGCAACGTGGCGTGGTGTG
CACTGTGTTTGCTGACGCAACCCCCACTGGTTGGGGCATTGCCACCACCTGTCAGCTCCTTTCCGGGACT
TTCGCTTTCCCCCTCCCTATTGCCACGGCGGAACTCATCGCCGCCTGCCTTGCCCGCTGCTGGACAGGGG
CTCGGCTGTTGGGCACTGACAATTCCGTGGTGTTGTCGGGGAAATCATCGTCCTTTCCTTGGCTGCTCGC
CTGTGTTGCCACCTGGATTCTGCGCGGGACGTCCTTCTGCTACGTCCCTTCGGCCCTCAATCCAGCGGAC
CTTCCTTCCCGCGGCCTGCTGCCGGCTCTGCGGCCTCTTCCGCGTCTTCGCCTTCGCCCTCAGACGAGTC
GGATCTCCCTTTGGGCCGCCTCCCCGCATCGATACCGTCGACCTCGAGGGAATTAATTCGAGCTCGGTAC
CTTTAAGACCAATGACTTACAAGGCAGCTGTAGATCTTAGCCAC
